Addgene plasmid #19328: pCFJ104 - Pmyo-3::mCherry::unc-54
Depositing lab: Erik Jorgensen. Depositing organization: University of Utah. Publication: Single-copy insertion of transgenes in Caenorhabditis elegans. Christian Frøkjær-Jensen, M Wayne Davis, Christopher E Hopkins, Blake J Newman, Jason M Thumme, Søren-Peter Olesen, Morten Grunnet & Erik M Jorgensen. 10.1038/ng.248 PubMed 18953339.
Backbone
  Vector backbone: pDESTR4-R3
  Backbone manufacturer: Invitrogen
  Backbone size w/o insert (bp): 2416
  Vector type: Worm Expression
Growth in bacteria
  Bacterial resistance: Ampicillin, 100 μg/mL
  Growth temperature: 37°C
  Growth strain: DH5alpha
  Copy number: High Copy
Gene/Insert
  Gene/Insert name: Pmyo-3::mCherry
  Species: C. elegans (nematode)
  Insert size (bp): 4224
  Tag / fusion protein: mCherry
  Cloning method: Gateway Cloning; 5′ cloning site attR4 (destroyed during cloning); 3′ cloning site attR3 (destroyed during cloning)
  Sequencing primers: 5′ n/a
Terms and licenses: Academic/Nonprofit Terms; Industry Terms: Not Available to Industry
Depositor comments: Red mCherry expression in the pharynx driven by the myo-3 promoter. unc-54 utr.
How to cite: pCFJ104 - Pmyo-3::mCherry::unc-54 was a gift from Erik Jorgensen (Addgene plasmid # 19328 ; http://n2t.net/addgene:19328 ; RRID:Addgene_19328)
