[The description below was written by a language model from this plasmid's Addgene catalogue record, the feature table of its GenBank file and pLannotate feature annotations shown in this document.]
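Description:
pCFJ104 is a C. elegans expression plasmid assembled by multisite Gateway recombination into the Invitrogen pDESTR4-R3 destination backbone. The three-fragment reaction consumed the attR4 and attR3 sites and left attB4, attB1, attB2 and attB3 scars, which mark the junctions between the promoter, coding and 3′ UTR slots. In bacteria it is propagated as a high-copy plasmid from a ColE1/pUC-type origin and selected with ampicillin through the bla gene and its own promoter. Short remnants of lacZα, bom and rop are annotated in the backbone but are only fragments.

The payload is a single reporter cassette of about 4.2 kb. The myo-3 promoter is not annotated by name, but it evidently occupies the roughly 2.5 kb unannotated stretch between attB4 and attB1. The mCherry coding sequence lies between attB1 and attB2, and the unc-54 3′ UTR region lies between attB2 and attB3. The small aex-5 fragment annotated in that last interval probably reflects neighbouring genomic sequence carried along with the UTR, though the record does not say so. mCherry is a rapidly maturing monomeric red fluorescent protein and is expressed here on its own rather than fused to a worm protein.

The depositor comment describes red expression in the pharynx. However, myo-3 is generally known as a body-wall muscle myosin gene, so the stated tissue may be an error in the record. The associated publication concerns single-copy transgene insertion in C. elegans, which fits use as a red fluorescent co-injection marker, although the record does not state this role. The accompanying GenBank file covers only 830 bp around attB4, so the full-length annotation is the more informative one.
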