Features (pLannotate 1.2.2; 12 found; start..end, strand, type, name):
   2504..2528    +  protein_bind   attB1: mutant version of attB; recombination site for the Gateway® BP reaction BP Clonase™
   2531..3391    +  CDS            mCherry: mCherry is a basic (constitutively fluorescent) red fluorescent protein published in 2004, derived from Discosoma sp.. It is reported to be a very rapidly-maturing monomer with low acid sensitivity.
   3399..3419    -  protein_bind   attB2: mutant version of attB; core recombination site for the Gateway® BP reaction BP Clonase™
   3939..4091    +  CDS            aex-5 (fragment): AEX5_CAEEL - Also known as kpc-3 From Caenorhabditis elegans.
   4190..4210    -  protein_bind   attB3: mutant version of attB; core recombination site for the Gateway® BP reaction BP Clonase™
   4214..4371    +  CDS            lacZα (fragment): LacZα fragment of β-galactosidase; lacZ fragment
   4377..4476    -  misc_feature   bom (fragment): basis of mobility region from pBR322
   4578..4613    -  CDS            rop (fragment): Rop protein, which maintains plasmids at low copy number; rop
   4708..4812    +  promoter       AmpR promoter: bla
   4813..5673    +  CDS            AmpR: β-lactamase; bla; confers resistance to ampicillin, carbenicillin, and related antibiotics
   5844..6432    +  rep_origin     ori: high-copy-number ColE1/pMB1/pBR322/pUC origin of replication
   6614..6634    +  protein_bind   attB4: mutant version of attB; core recombination site for the Gateway® BP reaction BP Clonase™
>Addgene plasmid #19328 | pCFJ104 - Pmyo-3::mCherry::unc-54 | addgene full sequence | sequence record 342045 | Addgene NGS Result
AGTGATTATAGTCTCTGTTTTCGTTAATTTTGAATTTTGCTTGATAAGGCTGCAACAAAGATCAGGTTGA
CATATATTTTCAGTAATTTATTTTAACCTGTACTCTATCACTGCCGGCTATAATAAGTTCTTGAATAAAA
TAATTTTCCCGACAAAACATGAGTATTTCTTTCGAAAATAAAAGTGCAGGCTAATTAGAGATTATTCTGT
AATTAACTGCATAATTTGTCACGTGCCATAGTTTTACATTCCACTACGTCATAGTTCTTAAAATACTAAT
CTCCTGAAAATAGAAGTAGGTGAAGAAAGTTTAATTATCAGTTCTAAAATGACAATTGATCTTTGGAATA
TGTTCTGAAACTACCGATCATTGAACAGATGCTATTTGAATGATATAGAATTGTATATTTGCAATTTCTG
AAACGCGTTCTTAAAGGCACACAGATTAATTCAAAAGGGTCTGGCCGCAAAAAGGTTTATGGTGGCCGAT
TTTGAGTTTTGTGTGTGATTGCTTTTTCACAATCAGTGTTTTCAGGATTATGTGATGAACTAGATCTTCA
AGTTTCGTTACATTTCATATGTTTTCGGAACTCACGAAGTACATATTGGGTATTGTGCTCAAAAAATTCA
GCAATCAGCTTCGCTCCGCTGACTTTAGAACCCAAAAAAATAGTATGGCCAAACTGACTGTGTTACGATC
ATTTCAATTTTTCAATACATATTTAAGATTTCTAAGAGTAAGAAGGTCAAAAACTGTTCTGGAATACATA
TATATTTTTCAGGTTACAATTAGTCAAAAAGTGCACTGAAATATACGTTTTAATTTCACGAATAACCCAA
TTAGTTCAATGTATTTTTGGTCAACCAACGTTAAAGTTTGGCTTCCAACCAATTATCATTTCTGATCAAC
CACAATGTTTTTTCTTTATCTGCAAGTTAATTTTTTATTTTTATCCAGATGTTTGGCATATTTTTCAATT
CTTCACTAGCGCCCACTTCTTGCACTTCCGGCGCCCTGAATCTAATGCATCTGTTGCAAGAATTGAAAGA
CCAATCAACACATTGTTTTCTTCACGAGATACTGAAGAAAATGAATAAAAACAGAGAAAAAGAGCCATGT
GATTAGTGACAACTGTTGCTAACAGATACCATAGCTTGGACTTGGTACGTGATGGCAACGTATGGGTCAA
CAAAAATGATTGCAGAGGGGGTGCAAAACAGTCAAGTCGAGAAAATATGAAAAACAGAAAACAAAGAACA
GAAAAATGGGTTTGAGAGTCAGTATAATTTATAAAAGAAAAATTGTACATAGAAATTAACCATTTTTGTA
GAAGAAGTTATTTTTCAAGCATCGTTAAAAATTATTCAAAGCACCTTATTTCATATTTAATTTTAAACAT
GGTTAAATGAACAACACGGTGCGCAATCAGGAAAACTTGAAATCTGAAACTGTTGTTGTGATCTTCTTCG
CAACTGTTCAGATAGCACTAGTGTAATGTTAAGAGTGCGCGAATATAATGGAATATAATGGATCACACCT
CCTGCCATCAGGTAAACGTCTCTGTTATCACATATTTCCAACTATTAAATTTTTACCTTTTACAGTTTTA
CATTTTTTTGAAAAAAGTAACTTTTTGTCTTCAAAATCCCTGACGAAAATATCAAATATTTTAATCGAGA
CTGCAGAGGAACCGATTGATGATTTGGAAAATCCAGCTTTACCTGTGTAAGAACTGAAAAGTTTCATAAC
CCTAGGGTATTCCCAGTTACATTCCCCACTGGCTAACAATAGCACCCAGTTTTTCATCACCTTTCTTCAA
ATTTCTCGGCGATTTGTTAAAAACAAAATTTGTGTCCCTTCTCTGATATCTCTATGTCTCTAAACACAAG
TTCATCGGAAAACGAAGGAGGGTAGGTGTTGGTTGGGCTCCCGAAGTGAAAATAGAAGAGCAAGAATAGA
ATATTAGAGAGAGAGTGCAGAGAGGGCGGGATAGCTCCCGGGATTCCGTTTTCTTCTTCTTTATCTTCAA
CGATGATGTGTGTGCGTGTTGTATAGATTCTGTTGCTCCCCCACAACTCGCTCCGAAGGCTCAATACAAT
TCAATTGATATTGGAGGAGAGCCTACCGGAGTGGGAGGATAAGAAGAAACATAAGAAGAAGAAGAAGAAG
AAGCATGCTTCTGGTTTTTGATGCTATGAAAACGGCACAAAAAGATGATTGAGGTCCCTTTTCAATACCT
TCTCTCATCTTTCAAATCCCATTGAAACCTAAAACTTCTCACCACGCTTTACCATTGTTCTCCAAAAACT
TATAGCAATGTCTATAACTTTTTTATCTCTGAAAAGCAGTGTTCCATTTTTCTTTTTCCTATTTTATTTC
AATTGTTTCTCACATTTCGTTTGGATTCTTTGCTTGTCAACCAGCTTCTTCTTCCACTTTTACCGTCTAA
TTTTCAGGGCAGGGAGCCATCAAACCCACGACCACTAGATCCATCTAGAAATGACAAGTTTGTACAAAAA
AGCAGGCTTAATGGTCTCAAAGGGTGAAGAAGATAACATGGCAATTATTAAAGAGTTTATGCGTTTCAAG
GTGCATATGGAGGGATCTGTCAATGGGCATGAGTTTGAAATTGAAGGTGAAGGAGAAGGCCGACCATATG
AGGGAACACAAACCGCAAAACTAAAGGTAAGTTTAAACATATATATACTAACTAACCCTGATTATTTAAA
TTTTCAGGTAACTAAAGGCGGACCATTACCATTCGCCTGGGACATCCTCTCTCCACAGTTCATGTATGGA
AGTAAAGCTTATGTTAAACATCCGGCAGATATACCAGATTATTTGAAACTTTCATTCCCGGAGGGTTTTA
AGTGGGAACGCGTAATGAATTTTGAAGACGGAGGAGTTGTTACAGTGACGCAAGACTCAAGGTAAGTTTA
AACAGTTCGGTACTAACTAACCATACATATTTAAATTTTCAGCCTCCAAGATGGAGAATTTATTTATAAA
GTCAAACTTCGAGGAACGAATTTCCCCTCGGATGGACCTGTTATGCAGAAGAAGACTATGGGATGGGAAG
CTTCAAGTGAAAGAATGTACCCTGAAGACGGTGCTCTTAAGGGAGAGATTAAACAACGTCTTAAATTGAA
AGATGGAGGACATTACGATGCTGAGGTAAGTTTAAACATGATTTTACTAACTAACTAATCTGATTTAAAT
TTTCAGGTGAAGACAACTTACAAAGCCAAAAAACCAGTTCAGCTGCCAGGAGCGTACAATGTTAATATTA
AACTGGATATCACCTCCCACAACGAGGATTACACTATCGTTGAGCAATATGAAAGAGCTGAAGGGCGGCA
CTCGACAGGTGGCATGGATGAATTGTATAAGTAGTACCCAGCTTTCTTGTACAAAGTGGGTGATATCTGA
GCTCCGCATCGGCCGCTGTCATCAGATCGCCATCTCGCGCCCGTGCCTCTGACTTCTAAGTCCAATTACT
CTTCAACATCCCTACATGCTCTTTCTCCCTGTGCTCCCACCCCCTATTTTTGTTATTATCAAAAAACTTC
TCTTAATTTCTTTGTTTTTTAGCTTCTTTTAAGTCACCTCTAACAATGAAATTGTGTAGATTCAAAAATA
GAATTAATTCGTAATAAAAAGTCGAAAAAAATTGTGCTCCCTCCCCCCATTAATAATAATTCTATCCCAA
AATCTACACAATGTTCTGTGTACACTTCTTATGTTTTTTACTTCTGATAAATTTTTTTGAAACATCATAG
AAAAAACCGCACACAAAATACCTTATCATATGTTACGTTTCAGTTTATGACCGCAATTTTTATTTCTTCG
CACGTCTGGGCCTCTCATGACGTCAAATCATGCTCATCGTGAAAAAGTTTTGGAGTATTTTTGGAATTTT
TCAATCAAGTGAAAGTTTATGAAATTAATTTTCCTGCTTTTGCTTTTTGGGGTTTCCCCTATTGTTTGTC
AAGATTTCGAGGACGGCGTTTTTCTTGCTAAAATCACAAGTATTGATGAGCACGATGCAAGAAAGATCGG
AAGAAGGTTTGGGTTTGAGGCTCAGTGGAAGGTGAGTAGAAGTTGATAATTTGAAAGTGGAGTAGTGTCT
ATGGGGTTTTTGCCTTAAATGACAGAATACATTCCCAATATACCAAACATAACTGTTTCCAACTTTATTA
TACATAGTTGATAATTCACTGGCCGTCGTTTTACAACGTCGTGACTGGGAAAACCCTGGCGTTACCCAAC
TTAATCGCCTTGCAGCACATCCCCCTTTCGCCAGCTGGCGTAATAGCGAAGAGGCCCGCACCGATCGCCC
TTCCCAACAGTTGCGCAGCCTGAATGGCGAATGGCGCCTGATGCGGTATTTTCTCCTTACGCATCTGTGC
GGTATTTCACACCGCATATGGTGCACTCTCAGTGCAATCTGCTCTGATGCCGCATAGTTAAGCCAGCCCC
GACACCCGCCAACACCCGCTGACGCGCCCTGACGGGCTTGTCTGCTCCCGGCATCCGCTTACAGACAAGC
TGTGACCGTCTCCGGGAGCTGCATGTGTCAGAGGTTTTCACCGTCATCACCGAAACGCGCGAGACGAAAG
GGCCTCGTGATACGCCTATTTTTATAGGTTAATGTCATGATAATAATGGTTTCTTAGACGTCAGGTGGCA
CTTTTCGGGGAAATGTGCGCGGAACCCCTATTTGTTTATTTTTCTAAATACATTCAAATATGTATCCGCT
CATGAGACAATAACCCTGATAAATGCTTCAATAATATTGAAAAAGGAAGAGTATGAGTATTCAACATTTC
CGTGTCGCCCTTATTCCCTTTTTTGCGGCATTTTGCCTTCCTGTTTTTGCTCACCCAGAAACGCTGGTGA
AAGTAAAAGATGCTGAAGATCAGTTGGGTGCACGAGTGGGTTACATCGAACTGGATCTCAACAGCGGTAA
GATCCTTGAGAGTTTTCGCCCCGAAGAACGTTTTCCAATGATGAGCACTTTTAAAGTTCTGCTATGTGGC
GCGGTATTATCCCGTATTGACGCCGGGCAAGAGCAACTCGGTCGCCGCATACACTATTCTCAGAATGACT
TGGTTGAGTACTCACCAGTCACAGAAAAGCATCTTACGGATGGCATGACAGTAAGAGAATTATGCAGTGC
TGCCATAACCATGAGTGATAACACTGCGGCCAACTTACTTCTGACAACGATCGGAGGACCGAAGGAGCTA
ACCGCTTTTTTGCACAACATGGGGGATCATGTAACTCGCCTTGATCGTTGGGAACCGGAGCTGAATGAAG
CCATACCAAACGACGAGCGTGACACCACGATGCCTGTAGCAATGGCAACAACGTTGCGCAAACTATTAAC
TGGCGAACTACTTACTCTAGCTTCCCGGCAACAATTAATAGACTGGATGGAGGCGGATAAAGTTGCAGGA
CCACTTCTGCGCTCGGCCCTTCCGGCTGGCTGGTTTATTGCTGATAAATCTGGAGCCGGTGAGCGTGGGT
CTCGCGGTATCATTGCAGCACTGGGGTCAGATGGTAAGCCCTCCCGTATCGTAGTTATCTACACGACGGG
GAGTCAGGCAACTATGGATGAACGAAATAGACAGATCGCTGAGATAGGTGCCTCACTGATTAAGCATTGG
TAACTGTCAGACCAAGTTTACTCATATATACTTTAGATTGATTTAAAACTTCATTTTTAATTTAAAAGGA
TCTAGGTGAAGATCCTTTTTGATAATCTCATGACCAAAATCCCTTAACGTGAGTTTTCGTTCCACTGAGC
GTCAGACCCCGTAGAAAAGATCAAAGGATCTTCTTGAGATCCTTTTTTTCTGCGCGTAATCTGCTGCTTG
CAAACAAAAAAACCACCGCTACCAGCGGTGGTTTGTTTGCCGGATCAAGAGCTACCAACTCTTTTTCCGA
AGGTAACTGGCTTCAGCAGAGCGCAGATACCAAATACTGTTCTTCTAGTGTAGCCGTAGTTAGGCCACCA
CTTCAAGAACTCTGTAGCACCGCCTACATACCTCGCTCTGCTAATCCTGTTACCAGTGGCTGCTGCCAGT
GGCGATAAGTCGTGTCTTACCGGGTTGGACTCAAGACGATAGTTACCGGATAAGGCGCAGCGGTCGGGCT
GAACGGGGGGTTCGTGCACACAGCCCAGCTTGGAGCGAACGACCTACACCGAACTGAGATACCTACAGCG
TGAGCTATGAGAAAGCGCCACGCTTCCCGAAGGGAGAAAGGCGGACAGGTATCCGGTAAGCGGCAGGGTC
GGAACAGGAGAGCGCACGAGGGAGCTTCCAGGGGGAAACGCCTGGTATCTTTATAGTCCTGTCGGGTTTC
GCCACCTCTGACTTGAGCGTCGATTTTTGTGATGCTCGTCAGGGGGGCGGAGCCTATGGAAAAACGCCAG
CAACGCGGCCTTTTTACGGTTCCTGGTCTTTTGCTGGCCTTTTGCTCACATGTTCTTTCCTGCGTTATCC
CCTGATTCTGTGGATAACCGTATTACCGCCTTTGAGTGAGCTGATACCAGCGGATAACAATTTCACACAG
GAAACAGCTATGACCATGATTACGCCAAGCTATCAACTTTGTATAGAAAAGTTG
