LOCUS       Exported 830 bp ds-DNA linear SYN 18-MAY-2021
DEFINITION  synthetic linear DNA
ACCESSION   .
VERSION     .
KEYWORDS    pCFJ104 - Pmyo-3::mCherry::unc-54
SOURCE      synthetic DNA construct
  ORGANISM  synthetic DNA construct
REFERENCE   1 (bases 1 to 830)
  AUTHORS   Christian Frøkjær-Jensen, M Wayne Davis, Christopher E Hopkins,
  TITLE     Single-copy insertion of transgenes in Caenorhabditis elegans
  PUBMED    18953339
REFERENCE   2 (bases 1 to 830)
  AUTHORS   .
  TITLE     Direct Submission
  JOURNAL   Exported May 18, 2021 from SnapGene Server 1.1.58
            http://www.snapgene.com
FEATURES             Location/Qualifiers
     source          1..830
                     /organism="synthetic DNA construct"
                     /mol_type="other DNA"
     protein_bind    14..34
                     /gene="mutant version of attB"
                     /label=attB4
                     /bound_moiety="BP Clonase(TM)"
                     /note="core recombination site for the Gateway(R) BP
                     reaction"
ORIGIN
        1 ttacgccagc tatcaacttt gtatagaaaa gttgagtgat tatagtctct gttttcgtta
       61 attttgaatt ttgcttgata aggctgcaac aaagatcagg ttgacatata ttttcagtaa
      121 tttattttaa cctgtactct atcactgccg gctataataa gttcttgaat aaaataattt
      181 tcccgacaaa acatgagtat ttctttcgaa aataaaagtg caggctaatt agagattatt
      241 ctgtaattaa ctgcataatt tgtcacgtgc catagtttta cattccacta cgtcatagtt
      301 cttaaaatac taatctcctg aaaatagaag taggtgaaga aagtttaatt atcagttcta
      361 aaatgacaat tgatctttgg aatatgttct gaaactaccg atcattgaac agatgctatt
      421 tgaatgatat agaattgtat atttgcaatt tctgaaacgc gttcttaaag gcacacagat
      481 taattcaaaa gggtctggcc gcaaaaaggt ttatggtggc cgattttgag ttttgtgtgt
      541 gattgctttt tcacaatcag tgttttcagg attatgtgat gaactagatc ttcaagtttc
      601 gttacatttc atatgttttc ggaactcacg aagtacatat tgggtattgt gctcaaaaaa
      661 ttcagcaatc agcttcgctc cgctgacttt agaacccaaa aaaatagtat ggccaaactg
      721 actgtgttac gatcatttca atttttcaat acatatttaa gatttctaag agtaagaagg
      781 tcaaaaactg ttctggaata catatatatt tttcaggtta caattagtca
//
