>Addgene plasmid #19328 | pCFJ104 - Pmyo-3::mCherry::unc-54 | addgene partial sequence | sequence record 82707 | M13pUC-Fwd 5'-CCCAGTCACGACGTTGTAAAACG-3'
TATATAAGTTGGAAACAGTTATGTTTGGTATATTGGGAATGTATTCTGTCATTTAAGGCAAAAACCCCAT
AGACACTACTCCACTTTCAAATTATCAACTTCTACTCACCTTCCACTGAGCCTCAAACCCAAACCTTCTT
CCGATCTTTCTTGCATCGTGCTCATCAATACTTGTGATTTTAGCAAGAAAAACGCCGTCCTCGAAATCTT
GACAAACAATAGGGGAAACCCCAAAAAGCAAAAGCAGGAAAATTAATTTCATAAACTTTCACTTGATTGA
AAAATTCCAAAAATACTCCAAAACTTTTTCACGATGAGCATGATTTGACGTCATGAGAGGCCCAGACGTG
CGAAGAAATAAAAATTGCGGTCATAAACTGAAACGTAACATATGATAAGGTATTTTGTGTGCGGTTTTTT
CTATGATGTTTCAAAAAAATTTATCAGAAGTAAAAAACATAAGAAGTGTACACAGAACATTGTGTAGATT
TTGGGATAGAATTATTATTAATGGGGGGAGGGAGCACAATTTTTTTCGACTTTTTATTACGAATTAATTC
TATTTTTGAATCTACACAATTTCATTGTTAGAGGTGACTTAAAAGAAGCTAAAAAACAAAGAAATTAAGA
GAAGTTTTTTGATAATAACAAAAATAGGGGGTGGGAGCACAGGGAGAAAGAGCATGTAGGGATGTTGAAG
AGTAATTGGACTTAGAAGTCAGAGGCACGGGCGCGAGATGGCGATCTGATGACAGCGGCCGATGCGGAGC
TCAGATATCACCCACTTTGTACAAGAAAGCTGGGTACTACTTATACAATTCATCCATGCCACCTGTCGAG
